Addgene plasmid #57351: mEos2-CAF1-C-10
Purpose: Localization: Chromatin Assembly Factor 1, Excitation: 505 / 569, Emission: 516 / 581
Depositing lab: Michael Davidson. Depositing organization: Florida State University, Tallahassee. Publication: A bright and photostable photoconvertible fluorescent protein. McKinney SA, Murphy CS, Hazelwood KL, Davidson MW, Looger LL. Nat Methods. 2009 Feb . 6(2):131-3. 10.1038/nmeth.1296 PubMed 19169260.
Backbone
  Vector backbone: mEos2-C1
  Backbone size w/o insert (bp): 4750
  Vector type: Mammalian Expression
  Selectable markers: Neomycin (select with G418)
Growth in bacteria
  Bacterial resistance: Kanamycin, 50 μg/mL
  Growth temperature: 37°C
  Growth strain: DH5alpha
  Copy number: High Copy
Gene/Insert
  Gene/Insert name: CAF1 (alt name: NM_013733.3)
  Species: M. musculus (mouse)
  Promoter: CMV
  Tag / fusion protein: mEos2 (N terminal on backbone)
  Cloning method: Unknown
  Sequencing primers: 5′ CMV-F; 3′ SV40pA-R
Terms and licenses: Academic/Nonprofit Terms; Industry Terms
Depositor comments: . Excitation = 505 / 569; Emission = 516 / 581
How to cite: mEos2-CAF1-C-10 was a gift from Michael Davidson (Addgene plasmid # 57351 ; http://n2t.net/addgene:57351 ; RRID:Addgene_57351)
