[The description below was written by a language model from this plasmid's Addgene catalogue record and pLannotate feature annotations shown in this document.]
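Description:
mEos2-CAF1-C-10 is a mammalian expression plasmid built on the mEos2-C1 backbone, a C1-style fusion vector in which the fluorescent protein sits upstream of the cloning site. The human cytomegalovirus immediate early enhancer and promoter drive a single open reading frame encoding mEos2 followed, after a short linker, by mouse Chaf1a, the large subunit of chromatin assembly factor 1 (CAF-1); transcripts are terminated by the SV40 polyadenylation signal. The "C-10" in the name probably denotes the C-type fusion layout and a ten-residue linker, which is consistent with the 30-nucleotide gap between the two coding features, although the record does not say this explicitly.

The plasmid replicates in E. coli from a high-copy ColE1/pUC-type origin and also carries an f1 phage origin. A single Tn5 NeoR/KanR aminoglycoside phosphotransferase gene serves both hosts. A bacterial promoter placed just upstream gives kanamycin resistance in bacteria, while the SV40 enhancer/early promoter and HSV TK polyadenylation signal allow G418 selection of stably transfected mammalian cells. The small large T antigen, ble and bGH fragments in the feature table are short partial matches, most likely backbone remnants rather than functional elements.

mEos2 is a monomeric green-to-red photoconvertible protein derived from Lobophyllia hemprichii, with recorded excitation/emission of 505/516 nm before conversion and 569/581 nm after it. CAF-1 deposits newly synthesized histones H3 and H4 onto replicating and repaired DNA. The fusion therefore serves as a localization marker for this factor in live or fixed cells, and suits photoconversion-based tracking and single-molecule localization imaging.
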