Features (pLannotate 1.2.2; 15 found; start..end, strand, type, name):
      1..304     +  enhancer       CMV enhancer: human cytomegalovirus immediate early enhancer
    305..508     +  promoter       CMV promoter: human cytomegalovirus (CMV) immediate early promoter
    553..1230    +  CDS            mEos2: mEos2 is a photoconvertible green/yellow fluorescent protein published in 2009, derived from Lobophyllia hemprichii. It has moderate acid sensitivity.
   1261..3990    +  CDS            Chaf1a: CAF1A_MOUSE - Also known as Caip150. Experimental evidence at protein level: Swiss-Prot protein existence level 1. Core component of the CAF-1 complex, a complex that is thought to mediate chromatin assembly in DNA replication and DNA repair. Assembles histone octamers onto replicating DNA in vitro. CAF-1 performs the first step of the nucleosome assembly process, bringing newly synthesized histones H3 and H4 to replicating DNA; histones H2A/H2B can bind to this chromatin precursor subsequent to DNA replication to complete the histone octamer. It may play a role in heterochromatin maintenance
   4016..4100    +  CDS            large T antigen (fragment): large T antigen from SV40 (simian virus 40)
   4123..4244    +  polyA_signal   SV40 poly(A) signal: SV40 polyadenylation signal
   4278..4706    -  rep_origin     f1 ori (sequence partly withheld): f1 bacteriophage origin of replication; arrow indicates direction of (+) strand synthesis
   4733..4837    +  promoter       AmpR promoter: bla
   4839..5196    +  promoter       SV40 promoter: SV40 enhancer and early promoter
   5231..6025    +  CDS            NeoR/KanR: aminoglycoside phosphotransferase from Tn5; aph(3')-II (or nptII); confers resistance to neomycin, kanamycin, and G418 (Geneticin®)
   6046..6198    +  CDS            ble (fragment): BLE_KLEPN - Experimental evidence at protein level: Swiss-Prot protein existence level 1. Binding protein with a strong affinity to the bleomycin family of antibiotics. Binds to CL990; an antimitotic-antibiotic compound. From Klebsiella pneumoniae.
   6257..6304    +  polyA_signal   HSV TK poly(A) signal: herpes simplex virus thymidine kinase polyadenylation signal (Cole and Stacy, 1985)
   6395..6411    -  polyA_signal   bGH poly(A) signal (fragment): bovine growth hormone polyadenylation signal
   6633..7221    +  rep_origin     ori: high-copy-number ColE1/pMB1/pBR322/pUC origin of replication
   7336..7395    +  enhancer       CMV enhancer (fragment): human cytomegalovirus immediate early enhancer
>Addgene plasmid #57351 | mEos2-CAF1-C-10 | addgene full sequence | sequence record 182103 | Addgene NGS Result
CGTTACATAACTTACGGTAAATGGCCCGCCTGGCTGACCGCCCAACGACCCCCGCCCATTGACGTCAATA
ATGACGTATGTTCCCATAGTAACGCCAATAGGGACTTTCCATTGACGTCAATGGGTGGAGTATTTACGGT
AAACTGCCCACTTGGCAGTACATCAAGTGTATCATATGCCAAGTACGCCCCCTATTGACGTCAATGACGG
TAAATGGCCCGCCTGGCATTATGCCCAGTACATGACCTTATGGGACTTTCCTACTTGGCAGTACATCTAC
GTATTAGTCATCGCTATTACCATGGTGATGCGGTTTTGGCAGTACATCAATGGGCGTGGATAGCGGTTTG
ACTCACGGGGATTTCCAAGTCTCCACCCCATTGACGTCAATGGGAGTTTGTTTTGGCACCAAAATCAACG
GGACTTTCCAAAATGTCGTAACAACTCCGCCCCATTGACGCAAATGGGCGGTAGGCGTGTACGGTGGGAG
GTCTATATAAGCAGAGCTGGTTTAGTGAACCGTCAGATCCGCTAGCGCTACCGGTCGCCACCATGAGTGC
GATTAAGCCAGACATGAAGATCAAACTCCGTATGGAAGGCAACGTAAACGGGCACCACTTTGTGATCGAC
GGAGATGGTACAGGCAAGCCTTTTGAGGGAAAACAGAGTATGGATCTTGAAGTCAAAGAGGGCGGACCTC
TGCCTTTTGCCTTTGATATCCTGACCACTGCATTCCATTACGGCAACAGGGTATTCGCCAAATATCCAGA
CAACATACAAGACTATTTTAAGCAGTCGTTTCCTAAGGGGTATTCGTGGGAACGAAGCTTGACTTTCGAA
GACGGGGGCATTTGCATTGCCAGAAACGACATAACAATGGAAGGGGACACTTTCTATAATAAAGTTCGAT
TTTATGGTACCAACTTTCCCGCCAATGGTCCAGTTATGCAGAAGAAGACGCTGAAATGGGAGCCCTCCAC
TGAGAAAATGTATGTGCGTGATGGAGTGCTGACGGGTGATATTCATATGGCTTTGTTGCTTGAAGGAAAT
GCCCATTACCGATGTGACTTCAGAACTACTTACAAAGCTAAGGAGAAGGGTGTCAAGTTACCAGGCTACC
ACTTTGTGGACCACTGCATTGAGATTTTAAGCCATGACAAAGATTACAACAAGGTTAAGCTGTATGAGCA
TGCTGTTGCTCATTCTGGATTGCCTGACAATGCCAGACGATCCGGACTCAGATCTGGCAGCGGTGGAGGC
TTGGAGGAGCCGGAGGCCGCGACGCGGACAGCCGCGGCCGTGGATTGCAAAGACAGACCCGGGTTCCCAG
TGAAGAGGTTAATACAAGCCCGCTTGCCCTTCAAACGCCTGAACCTTGTTCCCAAGGAGAAAGTTGAGGA
AGACACATCACCAAAAGCAGCTGTGGAAAGCAAAGTCCCGGATCTACAATTGTCTTTGGGCACTTTTGAA
AGCCAGTGTCACACAGGCTCTCACGTAGGCTTGAGTACAAAGTTGGTCGGTGGCCAGGGCCCCATTGATA
GCTTCTTGAGGGCAACAATCAAGCCAGTACCGAGTGTGGTCATTATCGACCTGACGGAGAACTGCAGTGA
CATTCCAGACAGCCCTGAGGGCCACAGTGAACTAAGTCCTGACACTGCTGGTGTGGTCACCACAGTGGAA
GGAGCTGCCAAGCAGCAGGAGCACTCTGCAGCAGAGCTGTGTCTCCTAGAGACCCCTTCAGACATCACTT
GTCACATGGAAGAGGAGCCTGGGAGTCCAGGAGACCCAAAGAGGACGGGTGACTGTCAGGCTGGTTCACT
ACAGAGCTGTCCGGAGCTGACCCCAGGTTCTAGGACATGCCCCACCAAGGAGTTATCAAGCTGGAGCAAG
GCAGGGGATCTCCTATTTATAGAGAAAGTGCCTGTGGTGGTGCTAGAGGACATCCTGGCCACTAAGCCCT
CCATTGCCTCTCTTCCCATGATGTCCCTGGATAGGAGTGTCACTTCAGAGAGTGAAATACTGGAGTCCTG
CCCCGAGGATGACTCCATACTGAGCCACTCCTCCACCAACTCCTCTTCTCCAACCAGCTCTCCTGAGGGA
CCATCCACACCCCCAGAACATCGGGGTGGGAGAAGCTCCCCCTCCACCCCAGCCTGCAGAGTTGCCAAGA
ACTTTGTCAAAGGCTCCACAGAGAAGGGCAGGAGCAAACTGCACAGAGATAGAGAACAGCAGAGGGAAGA
GAAGGAAAAGCTGAGGGAAGAGATACGACGAGCCAAGGAGGAGGCACGGAAGAAGAAGGAGGAGGAGAAG
GAGCTGAAGGAAAAGGAGCGGAGGGAAAAGCGGGAGAAAGATGAGAAGGAGAAGGCGGAGAAGCAGCGGC
TAAAGGAGGAAAAACGCAAGGAGCGGCAGGAAGCTCTGGAGGCTAAACTGGAGGAGAAGAGGAAGAAGGA
GGAAGAGAAGCGGTTACGGGAGGAAGAGAAGCGGTTACGGGAAGAAGAGAAGCGCATTAAGGCAGAAAAG
GCAGAGATCACTCGATTCTTCCAGAAACCGAAGACTCCGCAGGCTCCCAAGACCCTGGCCGGTTCCTGTG
GTAAGTTTGCCCCCTTTGAAATCAAAGAACACATGGTGCTGGCTCCACGGTGCCGAGCTGCCTTGGATCA
AGACCTGTGCGATCAGCTGGACCAGCTCCTGCAGCAGCAGAGTGTGGCAAGCACCTTCCTCAGTGACCTA
AAAAGCCGGCTGCCCTTGAGATCGGGGCCCACCCGGGTCTGTGGCCATGACACAGACATCATGAACAGGG
ATGTGGTCATTGTGGAGAGCAGCAAGGTGGACGGTGTGTCTGAAAGGAAGAAGTTTGGCCGCATGAAGCT
TCTGCAGTTCTCAGAGAACCACCGGCCAGCATACTGGGGGACGTGGAACAAGAAGACAGCCATCATCCGC
CCCCGGAACCCCTGGGCCCAGGACAAAGACCTTCTTGACTATGAGGTAGACAGTGACGATGAGTGGGAAG
AGGAGGAACCTGGGGAGTCTTTGTCCCACAGTGAGGGGGATGAGGATGACGATGTGGGGGAAGATGAGGA
TGAGGACGATGGCTTCTTTGTGCCCCATGGGTACTTATCTGAAGATGAAGGCGTGACTGAGGAGTGTGCA
GACCCTGAGAACCACAAAGTACACCAGAAGCTGAAGGCCAAGGAGTGGGATGAGCTCCTAGCCAAGGGCA
AGCGCTTTCGTGTGCTGCAGCCTGTGCACGTGGGATGTGTATGGGCATCAGAGGCAGCCAACTGCACGAG
TTCCGACTTGAAGCTGCTGCAGCAGTTCACTGCATGCCTGCTGGATGTGGCATCCCCTGATGAGCCAGAA
CCCGGGGCCTCCAGGAGGGAAAAGAGGGACCAGCATATCCTGGCCCAGTTGCTTCCGCTGCTACATGGCA
ATGTGAATGGGAGCAAGGTGATCATCCATGAATTCCAGGAGCAATGCCGCAGGGGCCTGCTGACCCTTCC
AAGTCCCACCCCACACCTGCAGATGCCCAACTTGGAGGATGCTGTTGCTGTGCCATCCAAGGCCAGGCTG
AAGCGCCTTATCTCTGAGAACTCTGCCTATGAGAAGCGGCCCAACTTCCGTATGTGCTGGTATGTGCACC
CAGAGGTGCTCAAGAGCTTTGGCCAGGAGTGCCTGCCAGTGCCCTGCCAGTGGACCTACATCACCACCAT
GCCCTCAGCACCCAGGGAAGACAGTGGCAGTGCTTCTACTGAGGGGCCTGGCCAGAGCACACCTATGCTA
CTCAAGCGGAAGCCAGCGGCCACCATGTGCATCACGCAGTTTATGAAGAAGCGGCGCTATGATGGACAGG
TTGGGTCTGGGGACATGGATGGCTTCCAGGCAGACACAGAAGAGGATGAAGAGGATGACACAGACTGTAT
GATCATAGATGTGCCAGATGTTGGGAGTGACGTGTCAGAAGCTCCCATACCTGCTCCCACACTTTGCAAG
TGAGGATCCACCGGATCTAGATAACTGATCATAATCAGCCATACCACATTTGTAGAGGTTTTACTTGCTT
TAAAAAACCTCCCACACCTCCCCCTGAACCTGAAACATAAAATGAATGCAATTGTTGTTGTTAACTTGTT
TATTGCAGCTTATAATGGTTACAAATAAAGCAATAGCATCACAAATTTCACAAATAAAGCATTTTTTTCA
CTGCATTCTAGTTGTGGTTTGTCCAAACTCATCAATGTATCTTAACGCGTAAATTGTAAGCGTTAATATT
TTGTTAAAATTCGCGTTAAATTTTTGTTAAATCAGCTCATTTTTTAACCAATAGGCCGAAATCGGCAAAA
TCCCTTATAAATCAAAAGAATAGACCGAGATAGGGT
[37 nt withheld, positions 4377-4413]
AAAGAACGTGGACTCCAACGTCAAAGG
[49 nt withheld, positions 4441-4489]
T
[91 nt withheld, positions 4491-4581]
G
[124 nt withheld, positions 4583-4706]
CAGGTGGCACTTTTCGGGGAAATGTGCGCGGAACCCCTATTTGTTTATTTTTCTAAATACATTCAAATAT
GTATCCGCTCATGAGACAATAACCCTGATAAATGCTTCAATAATATTGAAAAAGGAAGAGTCCTGAGGCG
GAAAGAACCAGCTGTGGAATGTGTGTCAGTTAGGGTGTGGAAAGTCCCCAGGCTCCCCAGCAGGCAGAAG
TATGCAAAGCATGCATCTCAATTAGTCAGCAACCAGGTGTGGAAAGTCCCCAGGCTCCCCAGCAGGCAGA
AGTATGCAAAGCATGCATCTCAATTAGTCAGCAACCATAGTCCCGCCCCTAACTCCGCCCATCCCGCCCC
TAACTCCGCCCAGTTCCGCCCATTCTCCGCCCCATGGCTGACTAATTTTTTTTATTTATGCAGAGGCCGA
GGCCGCCTCGGCCTCTGAGCTATTCCAGAAGTAGTGAGGAGGCTTTTTTGGAGGCCTAGGCTTTTGCAAA
GATCGATCAAGAGACAGGATGAGGATCGTTTCGCATGATTGAACAAGATGGATTGCACGCAGGTTCTCCG
GCCGCTTGGGTGGAGAGGCTATTCGGCTATGACTGGGCACAACAGACAATCGGCTGCTCTGATGCCGCCG
TGTTCCGGCTGTCAGCGCAGGGGCGCCCGGTTCTTTTTGTCAAGACCGACCTGTCCGGTGCCCTGAATGA
ACTGCAAGACGAGGCAGCGCGGCTATCGTGGCTGGCCACGACGGGCGTTCCTTGCGCAGCTGTGCTCGAC
GTTGTCACTGAAGCGGGAAGGGACTGGCTGCTATTGGGCGAAGTGCCGGGGCAGGATCTCCTGTCATCTC
ACCTTGCTCCTGCCGAGAAAGTATCCATCATGGCTGATGCAATGCGGCGGCTGCATACGCTTGATCCGGC
TACCTGCCCATTCGACCACCAAGCGAAACATCGCATCGAGCGAGCACGTACTCGGATGGAAGCCGGTCTT
GTCGATCAGGATGATCTGGACGAAGAGCATCAGGGGCTCGCGCCAGCCGAACTGTTCGCCAGGCTCAAGG
CGAGCATGCCCGACGGCGAGGATCTCGTCGTGACCCATGGCGATGCCTGCTTGCCGAATATCATGGTGGA
AAATGGCCGCTTTTCTGGATTCATCGACTGTGGCCGGCTGGGTGTGGCGGACCGCTATCAGGACATAGCG
TTGGCTACCCGTGATATTGCTGAAGAGCTTGGCGGCGAATGGGCTGACCGCTTCCTCGTGCTTTACGGTA
TCGCCGCTCCCGATTCGCAGCGCATCGCCTTCTATCGCCTTCTTGACGAGTTCTTCTGAGCGGGACTCTG
GGGTTCGAAATGACCGACCAAGCGACGCCCAACCTGCCATCACGAGATTTCGATTCCACCGCCGCCTTCT
ATGAAAGGTTGGGCTTCGGAATCGTTTTCCGGGACGCCGGCTGGATGATCCTCCAGCGCGGGGATCTCAT
GCTGGAGTTCTTCGCCCACCCTAGGGGGAGGCTAACTGAAACACGGAAGGAGACAATACCGGAAGGAACC
CGCGCTATGACGGCAATAAAAAGACAGAATAAAACGCACGGTGTTGGGTCGTTTGTTCATAAACGCGGGG
TTCGGTCCCAGGGCTGGCACTCTGTCGATACCCCACCGAGACCCCATTGGGGCCAATACGCCCGCGTTTC
TTCCTTTTCCCCACCCCACCCCCCAAGTTCGGGTGAAGGCCCAGGGCTCGCAGCCAACGTCGGGGCGGCA
GGCCCTGCCATAGCCTCAGGTTACTCATATATACTTTAGATTGATTTAAAACTTCATTTTTAATTTAAAA
GGATCTAGGTGAAGATCCTTTTTGATAATCTCATGACCAAAATCCCTTAACGTGAGTTTTCGTTCCACTG
AGCGTCAGACCCCGTAGAAAAGATCAAAGGATCTTCTTGAGATCCTTTTTTTCTGCGCGTAATCTGCTGC
TTGCAAACAAAAAAACCACCGCTACCAGCGGTGGTTTGTTTGCCGGATCAAGAGCTACCAACTCTTTTTC
CGAAGGTAACTGGCTTCAGCAGAGCGCAGATACCAAATACTGTTCTTCTAGTGTAGCCGTAGTTAGGCCA
CCACTTCAAGAACTCTGTAGCACCGCCTACATACCTCGCTCTGCTAATCCTGTTACCAGTGGCTGCTGCC
AGTGGCGATAAGTCGTGTCTTACCGGGTTGGACTCAAGACGATAGTTACCGGATAAGGCGCAGCGGTCGG
GCTGAACGGGGGGTTCGTGCACACAGCCCAGCTTGGAGCGAACGACCTACACCGAACTGAGATACCTACA
GCGTGAGCTATGAGAAAGCGCCACGCTTCCCGAAGGGAGAAAGGCGGACAGGTATCCGGTAAGCGGCAGG
GTCGGAACAGGAGAGCGCACGAGGGAGCTTCCAGGGGGAAACGCCTGGTATCTTTATAGTCCTGTCGGGT
TTCGCCACCTCTGACTTGAGCGTCGATTTTTGTGATGCTCGTCAGGGGGGCGGAGCCTATGGAAAAACGC
CAGCAACGCGGCCTTTTTACGGTTCCTGGCCTTTTGCTGGCCTTTTGCTCACATGTTCTTTCCTGCGTTA
TCCCCTGATTCTGTGGATAACCGTATTACCGCCATGCATTAGTTATTAATAGTAATCAATTACGGGGTCA
TTAGTTCATAGCCCATATATGGAGTTCCG
