>Addgene plasmid #57351 | mEos2-CAF1-C-10 | depositor partial sequence | sequence record 88487 | insert sequence
CGTCAGATCCGCTAGCGCTACCGGTCGCCACCATGAGTGCGATTAAGCCAGACATGAAGATCAAACTCCG
TATGGAAGGCAACGTAAACGGGCACCACTTTGTGATCGACGGAGATGGTACAGGCAAGCCTTTTGAGGGA
AAACAGAGTATGGATCTTGAAGTCAAAGAGGGCGGACCTCTGCCTTTTGCCTTTGATATCCTGACCACTG
CATTCCATTACGGCAACAGGGTATTCGCCAAATATCCAGACAACATACAAGACTATTTTAAGCAGTCGTT
TCCTAAGGGGTATTCGTGGGAACGAAGCTTGACTTTCGAAGACGGGGGCATTTGCATTGCCAGAAACGAC
ATAACAATGGAAGGGGACACTTTCTATAATAAAGTTCGATTTTATGGTACCAACTTTCCCGCCAATGGTC
CAGTTATGCAGAAGAAGACGCTGAAATGGGAGCCCTCCACTGAGAAAATGTATGTGCGTGATGGAGTGCT
GACGGGTGATATTCATATGGCTTTGTTGCTTGAAGGAAATGCCCATTACCGATGTGACTTCAGAACTACT
TACAAAGCTAAGGAGAAGGGTGTCAAGTTACCAGGCTACCACTTTGTGGACCACTGCATTGAGATTTTAA
GCCATGACAAAGATTACAACAAGGTTAAGCTGTATGAGCATGCTGTTGCTCATTCTGGATTGCCTGACAA
TGCCAGACGATCCGGACTCAGATCTGGCAGCGGTGGAGGCTTGGAGGAGCCGGAGGCCGCGACGCGGACA
GCCGCGGCCGTGGATTGCAAAGACAGACCCGGGTTCCCAGTGAAGAGGTTAATACAAGCCCGCTTGCCCT
TCAAACGCCTGAACCTTGTTCCCAAGGAGAAAGTTGAGGAAGACACATCACCAAAAGCAGCTGTGGAAAG
CAAAGTCCCGGATCTACAATTGTCTTTGGGCACTTTTGAAAGCCAGTGTCACACAGGCTCTCACGTAGGC
TTGAGTACAAAGTTGGTCGGTGGCCAGGGCCCCATTGATAGCTTCTTGAGGGCAACAATCAAGCCAGTAC
CGAGTGTGGTCATTATCGACCTGACGGAGAACTGCAGTGACATTCCAGACAGCCCTGAGGGCCACAGTGA
ACTAAGTCCTGACACTGCTGGTGTGGTCACCACAGTGGAAGGAGCTGCCAAGCAGCAGGAGCACTCTGCA
GCAGAGCTGTGTCTCCTAGAGACCCCTTCAGACATCACTTGTCACATGGAAGAGGAGCCTGGGAGTCCAG
GAGACCCAAAGAGGACGGGTGACTGTCAGGCTGGTTCACTACAGAGCTGTCCGGAGCTGACCCCAGGTTC
TAGGACATGCCCCACCAAGGAGTTATCAAGCTGGAGCAAGGCAGGGGATCTCCTATTTATAGAGAAAGTG
CCTGTGGTGGTGCTAGAGGACATCCTGGCCACTAAGCCCTCCATTGCCTCTCTTCCCATGATGTCCCTGG
ATAGGAGTGTCACTTCAGAGAGTGAAATACTGGAGTCCTGCCCCGAGGATGACTCCATACTGAGCCACTC
CTCCACCAACTCCTCTTCTCCAACCAGCTCTCCTGAGGGACCATCCACACCCCCAGAACATCGGGGTGGG
AGAAGCTCCCCCTCCACCCCAGCCTGCAGAGTTGCCAAGAACTTTGTCAAAGGCTCCACAGAGAAGGGCA
GGAGCAAACTGCACAGAGATAGAGAACAGCAGAGGGAAGAGAAGGAAAAGCTGAGGGAAGAGATACGACG
AGCCAAGGAGGAGGCACGGAAGAAGAAGGAGGAGGAGAAGGAGCTGAAGGAAAAGGAGCGGAGGGAAAAG
CGGGAGAAAGATGAGAAGGAGAAGGCGGAGAAGCAGCGGCTAAAGGAGGAAAAACGCAAGGAGCGGCAGG
AAGCTCTGGAGGCTAAACTGGAGGAGAAGAGGAAGAAGGAGGAAGAGAAGCGGTTACGGGAGGAAGAGAA
GCGGTTACGGGAAGAAGAGAAGCGCATTAAGGCAGAAAAGGCAGAGATCACTCGATTCTTCCAGAAACCG
AAGACTCCGCAGGCTCCCAAGACCCTGGCCGGTTCCTGTGGTAAGTTTGCCCCCTTTGAAATCAAAGAAC
ACATGGTGCTGGCTCCACGGTGCCGAGCTGCCTTGGATCAAGACCTGTGCGATCAGCTGGACCAGCTCCT
GCAGCAGCAGAGTGTGGCAAGCACCTTCCTCAGTGACCTAAAAAGCCGGCTGCCCTTGAGATCGGGGCCC
ACCCGGGTCTGTGGCCATGACACAGACATCATGAACAGGGATGTGGTCATTGTGGAGAGCAGCAAGGTGG
ACGGTGTGTCTGAAAGGAAGAAGTTTGGCCGCATGAAGCTTCTGCAGTTCTCAGAGAACCACCGGCCAGC
ATACTGGGGGACGTGGAACAAGAAGACAGCCATCATCCGCCCCCGGAACCCCTGGGCCCAGGACAAAGAC
CTTCTTGACTATGAGGTAGACAGTGACGATGAGTGGGAAGAGGAGGAACCTGGGGAGTCTTTGTCCCACA
GTGAGGGGGATGAGGATGACGATGTGGGGGAAGATGAGGATGAGGACGATGGCTTCTTTGTGCCCCATGG
GTACTTATCTGAAGATGAAGGCGTGACTGAGGAGTGTGCAGACCCTGAGAACCACAAAGTACACCAGAAG
CTGAAGGCCAAGGAGTGGGATGAGCTCCTAGCCAAGGGCAAGCGCTTTCGTGTGCTGCAGCCTGTGCACG
TGGGATGTGTATGGGCATCAGAGGCAGCCAACTGCACGAGTTCCGACTTGAAGCTGCTGCAGCAGTTCAC
TGCATGCCTGCTGGATGTGGCATCCCCTGATGAGCCAGAACCCGGGGCCTCCAGGAGGGAAAAGAGGGAC
CAGCATATCCTGGCCCAGTTGCTTCCGCTGCTACATGGCAATGTGAATGGGAGCAAGGTGATCATCCATG
AATTCCAGGAGCAATGCCGCAGGGGCCTGCTGACCCTTCCAAGTCCCACCCCACACCTGCAGATGCCCAA
CTTGGAGGATGCTGTTGCTGTGCCATCCAAGGCCAGGCTGAAGCGCCTTATCTCTGAGAACTCTGCCTAT
GAGAAGCGGCCCAACTTCCGTATGTGCTGGTATGTGCACCCAGAGGTGCTCAAGAGCTTTGGCCAGGAGT
GCCTGCCAGTGCCCTGCCAGTGGACCTACATCACCACCATGCCCTCAGCACCCAGGGAAGACAGTGGCAG
TGCTTCTACTGAGGGGCCTGGCCAGAGCACACCTATGCTACTCAAGCGGAAGCCAGCGGCCACCATGTGC
ATCACGCAGTTTATGAAGAAGCGGCGCTATGATGGACAGGTTGGGTCTGGGGACATGGATGGCTTCCAGG
CAGACACAGAAGAGGATGAAGAGGATGACACAGACTGTATGATCATAGATGTGCCAGATGTTGGGAGTGA
CGTGTCAGAAGCTCCCATACCTGCTCCCACACTTTGCAAGTGAGGATCCACCGGATCTAGATAACTGATC
ATAATCAGCCATACCACATTT
